>Addgene plasmid #249036 | AG0058 LGA (DIO-mGlp1r-S33W) | addgene full sequence | sequence record 495591 | Addgene NGS Result
CCTGCAGGCAGCTGCGCGCTCGCTCGCTCACTGAGGCCGCCCGGGCGTCGGGCGACCTTTGGTCGCCCGG
CCTCAGTGAGCGAGCGAGCGCGCAGAGAGGGAGTGGCCAACTCCATCACTAGGGGTTCCTGCGGCCGCAC
GCGTGTGTCTAGACTGCAGAGGGCCCTGCGTATGAGTGCAAGTGGGTTTTAGGACCAGGATGAGGCGGGG
TGGGGGTGCCTACCTGACGACCGACCCCGACCCACTGGACAAGCACCCAACCCCCATTCCCCAAATTGCG
CATCCCCTATCAGAGAGGGGGAGGGGAAACAGGATGCGGCGAGGCGCGTGCGCACTGCCAGCTTCAGCAC
CGCGGACAGTGCCTTCGCCCCCGCCTGGCGGCGCGCGCCACCGCCGCCTCAGCACTGAAGGCGCGCTGAC
GTCACTCGCCGGTCCCCCGCAAACTCCCCTTCCCGGCCACCTTGGTCGCGTCCGCGCCGCCGCCGGCCCA
GCCGGACCGCACCACGCGAGGCGCGAGATAGGGGGGCACGGGCGCGACCATCTGCGCTGCGGCGCCGGCG
ACTCAGCGCTGCCTCAGTCTGCGGTGGGCAGCGGAGGAGTCGTGTCGTGCCTGAGAGCGCAGTCGAGAAG
GTACCGGATCCTCTAGAGTCGACTCCGGAATAACTTCGTATAGGATACTTTATACGAAGTTATGCAGAAT
GGTAGCTGGATTGTAGCTGCTATTAGCAATATGAAACCTCTTAATAACTTCGTATAGCATACATTATACG
AAGTTATGGCGCGCCTCAAGCATAATCTGGAACATCATATGGATAGCTGTAGGAACTCTGGCAGGTGGCT
GCGTACACGCTGCTGCCCACTGTGGCCCCACTGCTGACGCTGCTGGTGGGACACTTGAGGGGCTTCATGC
TGCAGTCTCTCTGGATATTCAAGTGCTCCAGCCTCCAGCGCTCCCAGCATTTCCGAAACTCCATCTGGAC
CTCATTGTTGACAAAGCAGTACAGGATAGCCACCATCAAGCCCTGGAAGGAAGTGAAGGAGAGTTCTGTG
AACAGCTTGATGAAGCGTAGGGTTCCTCGGGCGTGTTCGTCCATCACAAAGGCAAAGATGACTTCATGTG
TCCCCAGAAGGGGGATGAGAGTCAGAGTGGACTTGGCAAGCCTGCATTTGATGTCAGTCTTGCACATGAG
ATTAGCCTTCAGTTTGGAGACCACTATGCAGATGACACGGATGAAGATAAGAAAGTTGACGCCGATAGCA
AAGAGAATGGGCAATCGGATGATGAGCCAGTAGTTCATATTGGAGTTCCTAGTCCAGCAGCCCTCGTCCT
CATAGAGATACTTGACAATCCCCCATGGGATAACGAACAGCAGCGGAACTCCCCAGCCTATGCTCAGATA
CAGCTTGAAGATGCGCTGCTCCGAGAACACCGAGAAGGCCAGCAGTGTGTATAGATACACGCCTTCCACC
AGCAACCAGTAGTAGTTGGCTGCCACGCAGTACTGCATGAGCAGGAACACCAGTCGGCAGCCTAGAGAGT
CCTGATAGGAGAGGAGCCCATCCCACTGGTGTTGCTGGGCAGCCGTGCTATACATCCACTTGAGGGCAGC
ATCTTTGATGAAGACGGACAGTGCTCGGAGGATGAAGGATGCAAACAGGTTCAGGTGGATGTAGTTCCTG
GTGCAGTGCAAGTGTCTGAAGCCAACAAGGATGGCTGAAGCGATGACCAAGGCGGAGAAAGAAAGTGCGT
ACCCCACTGTGTAGATAATGTACAGGGACAGGAGCTGTTCCTCAGGAAAGTTTCTCTCCCCTCGCTTAGA
CTCTTCACACTCCGACAGGTCCCTCCAGGGCAGGCTGGAGTTGTCCTTATGTAGCCAGAGACCCTCAGCT
GTGCAGAACCGGTACACATGGCCTTGTAGCACACTACTGGCCCAGGGCAGGTACCAGGGGCAGCTGACAT
TCACGAAGGAACCTGGGGGCCCATCCGGCCAGCAGGCATAGTCATCAAAGGTCCGGTTGCAGAAGAGGCC
TGTGGCCAGGAGTGGCGCTTCCGTGAGGAAACGCTGGCACTGCCGCCGGTATTCTCTCCATTTCTGCACC
GTCTCCCAGAGGGACACCGTGGTACCCTGAGGGCGGGGGCCGGCCCTGCCCACCGCCCCGAGCAGCAGGA
GCGCCAGGCGCAGGAGGCTTGGGGTGCTGGCCATATCGATGCTGGCGTCATCATCGTCCTTGTAGTCGGC
GAATACCAGGCAGAAGATGTAGCTCAGGGCGATGATCGTCTTCATGGTGGCGCTAGCATAACTTCGTATA
AAGTATCCTATACGAAGTTATTTGCCTTAACCCAGAAATTATCACTGTTATTCTTTAGAATGGTGCAAAG
AATAACTTCGTATAATGTATGCTATACGAAGTTATGAATTCGATATCAAGCTTATCGATAATCAACCTCT
GGATTACAAAATTTGTGAAAGATTGACTGGTATTCTTAACTATGTTGCTCCTTTTACGCTATGTGGATAC
GCTGCTTTAATGCCTTTGTATCATGCTATTGCTTCCCGTATGGCTTTCATTTTCTCCTCCTTGTATAAAT
CCTGGTTGCTGTCTCTTTATGAGGAGTTGTGGCCCGTTGTCAGGCAACGTGGCGTGGTGTGCACTGTGTT
TGCTGACGCAACCCCCACTGGTTGGGGCATTGCCACCACCTGTCAGCTCCTTTCCGGGACTTTCGCTTTC
CCCCTCCCTATTGCCACGGCGGAACTCATCGCCGCCTGCCTTGCCCGCTGCTGGACAGGGGCTCGGCTGT
TGGGCACTGACAATTCCGTGGTGTTGTCGGGGAAATCATCGTCCTTTCCTTGGCTGCTCGCCTATGTTGC
CACCTGGATTCTGCGCGGGACGTCCTTCTGCTACGTCCCTTCGGCCCTCAATCCAGCGGACCTTCCTTCC
CGCGGCCTGCTGCCGGCTCTGCGGCCTCTTCCGCGTCTTCGCCTTCGCCCTCAGACGAGTCGGATCTCCC
TTTGGGCCGCCTCCCCGCATCGATACCGAGCGCTGCTCGAGAGATCTACGGGTGGCATCCCTGTGACCCC
TCCCCAGTGCCTCTCCTGGCCCTGGAAGTTGCCACTCCAGTGCCCACCAGCCTTGTCCTAATAAAATTAA
GTTGCATCATTTTGTCTGACTAGGTGTCCTTCTATAATATTATGGGGTGGAGGGGGGTGGTATGGAGCAA
GGGGCAAGTTGGGAAGACAACCTGTAGGGCCTGCGGGGTCTATTGGGAACCAAGCTGGAGTGCAGTGGCA
CAATCTTGGCTCACTGCAATCTCCGCCTCCTGGGTTCAAGCGATTCTCCTGCCTCAGCCTCCCGAGTTGT
TGGGATTCCAGGCATGCATGACCAGGCTCAGCTAATTTTTGTTTTTTTGGTAGAGACGGGGTTTCACCAT
ATTGGCCAGGCTGGTCTCCAACTCCTAATCTCAGGTGATCTACCCACCTTGGCCTCCCAAATTGCTGGGA
TTACAGGCGTGAACCACTGCTCCCTTCCCTGTCCTTCTGATTTTGTAGGTAACCACGTGCGGACCGAGCG
GCCGCAGGAACCCCTAGTGATGGAGTTGGCCACTCCCTCTCTGCGCGCTCGCTCGCTCACTGAGGCCGGG
CGACCAAAGGTCGCCCGACGCCCGGGCTTTGCCCGGGCGGCCTCAGTGAGCGAGCGAGCGCGCAGCTGCC
TGCAGGGGCGCCTGATGCGGTATTTTCTCCTTACGCATCTGTGCGGTATTTCACACCGCATA
[95 nt withheld, positions 3773-3867]
T
[46 nt withheld, positions 3869-3914]
C
[141 nt withheld, positions 3916-4056]
CCTTTGACGTTGGAGTCCACGTTCTTT
[37 nt withheld, positions 4084-4120]
ACTCTATCTCGGGCTATTCTTTTGATTTATAAGGGATTTTGCCGATTTCGGTCTATTGGTTAAAAAATGA
GCTGATTTAACAAAAATTTAACGCGAATTTTAACAAAATATTAACGTTTACAATTTTATGGTGCACTCTC
AGTACAATCTGCTCTGATGCCGCATAGTTAAGCCAGCCCCGACACCCGCCAACACCCGCTGACGCGCCCT
GACGGGCTTGTCTGCTCCCGGCATCCGCTTACAGACAAGCTGTGACCGTCTCCGGGAGCTGCATGTGTCA
GAGGTTTTCACCGTCATCACCGAAACGCGCGAGACGAAAGGGCCTCGTGATACGCCTATTTTTATAGGTT
AATGTCATGATAATAATGGTTTCTTAGACGTCAGGTGGCACTTTTCGGGGAAATGTGCGCGGAACCCCTA
TTTGTTTATTTTTCTAAATACATTCAAATATGTATCCGCTCATGAGACAATAACCCTGATAAATGCTTCA
ATAATATTGAAAAAGGAAGAGTATGAGTATTCAACATTTCCGTGTCGCCCTTATTCCCTTTTTTGCGGCA
TTTTGCCTTCCTGTTTTTGCTCACCCAGAAACGCTGGTGAAAGTAAAAGATGCTGAAGATCAGTTGGGTG
CACGAGTGGGTTACATCGAACTGGATCTCAACAGCGGTAAGATCCTTGAGAGTTTTCGCCCCGAAGAACG
TTTTCCAATGATGAGCACTTTTAAAGTTCTGCTATGTGGCGCGGTATTATCCCGTATTGACGCCGGGCAA
GAGCAACTCGGTCGCCGCATACACTATTCTCAGAATGACTTGGTTGAGTACTCACCAGTCACAGAAAAGC
ATCTTACGGATGGCATGACAGTAAGAGAATTATGCAGTGCTGCCATAACCATGAGTGATAACACTGCGGC
CAACTTACTTCTGACAACGATCGGAGGACCGAAGGAGCTAACCGCTTTTTTGCACAACATGGGGGATCAT
GTAACTCGCCTTGATCGTTGGGAACCGGAGCTGAATGAAGCCATACCAAACGACGAGCGTGACACCACGA
TGCCTGTAGCAATGGCAACAACGTTGCGCAAACTATTAACTGGCGAACTACTTACTCTAGCTTCCCGGCA
ACAATTAATAGACTGGATGGAGGCGGATAAAGTTGCAGGACCACTTCTGCGCTCGGCCCTTCCGGCTGGC
TGGTTTATTGCTGATAAATCTGGAGCCGGTGAGCGTGGGTCTCGCGGTATCATTGCAGCACTGGGGCCAG
ATGGTAAGCCCTCCCGTATCGTAGTTATCTACACGACGGGGAGTCAGGCAACTATGGATGAACGAAATAG
ACAGATCGCTGAGATAGGTGCCTCACTGATTAAGCATTGGTAACTGTCAGACCAAGTTTACTCATATATA
CTTTAGATTGATTTAAAACTTCATTTTTAATTTAAAAGGATCTAGGTGAAGATCCTTTTTGATAATCTCA
TGACCAAAATCCCTTAACGTGAGTTTTCGTTCCACTGAGCGTCAGACCCCGTAGAAAAGATCAAAGGATC
TTCTTGAGATCCTTTTTTTCTGCGCGTAATCTGCTGCTTGCAAACAAAAAAACCACCGCTACCAGCGGTG
GTTTGTTTGCCGGATCAAGAGCTACCAACTCTTTTTCCGAAGGTAACTGGCTTCAGCAGAGCGCAGATAC
CAAATACTGTTCTTCTAGTGTAGCCGTAGTTAGGCCACCACTTCAAGAACTCTGTAGCACCGCCTACATA
CCTCGCTCTGCTAATCCTGTTACCAGTGGCTGCTGCCAGTGGCGATAAGTCGTGTCTTACCGGGTTGGAC
TCAAGACGATAGTTACCGGATAAGGCGCAGCGGTCGGGCTGAACGGGGGGTTCGTGCACACAGCCCAGCT
TGGAGCGAACGACCTACACCGAACTGAGATACCTACAGCGTGAGCTATGAGAAAGCGCCACGCTTCCCGA
AGGGAGAAAGGCGGACAGGTATCCGGTAAGCGGCAGGGTCGGAACAGGAGAGCGCACGAGGGAGCTTCCA
GGGGGAAACGCCTGGTATCTTTATAGTCCTGTCGGGTTTCGCCACCTCTGACTTGAGCGTCGATTTTTGT
GATGCTCGTCAGGGGGGCGGAGCCTATGGAAAAACGCCAGCAACGCGGCCTTTTTACGGTTCCTGGCCTT
TTGCTGGCCTTTTGCTCACATGT
Features (pLannotate 1.2.2; 24 found; start..end, strand, type, name):
     12..39      +  repeat_region  AAV2 ITR (fragment): inverted terminal repeat of adeno-associated virus serotype 2 inverted
     68..95      +  repeat_region  AAV2 ITR (fragment): inverted terminal repeat of adeno-associated virus serotype 2 inverted
    175..622     +  promoter       hSyn promoter: human synapsin I promoter; confers neuron-specific expression (Kügler et al., 2003)
    636..653     +  misc_feature   MCS (fragment): pUC18/19 multiple cloning site
    660..693     +  protein_bind   lox2272: Cre-mediated recombination occurs in the 8-bp core sequence (GGATACTT). lox2272 sites are compatible with each other, but incompatible with loxP or loxN sites (Lee and Saito, 1988). Cre recombinase
    694..743     -  intron         β-globin intron (fragment): internally truncated intron from human β-globin
    744..777     +  protein_bind   loxP: Cre-mediated recombination occurs in the 8-bp core sequence (GCATACAT). Cre recombinase
    793..816     -  CDS            3xHA (fragment): three tandem HA epitope tags
    816..2204    -  CDS            Glp1r: GLP1R_MOUSE - Experimental evidence at protein level: Swiss-Prot protein existence level 1. G-protein coupled receptor for glucagon-like peptide 1 (GLP- 1) (PubMed:9568699). Ligand binding triggers activation of a signaling cascade that leads to the activation of adenylyl cyclase and increased intracellular cAMP levels (By similarity). Plays a role in regulating insulin secretion in response to GLP-1 (PubMed:9568699). From Mus musculus (Mouse).
   2217..2237    -  CDS            3xFLAG (fragment): three tandem FLAG® epitope tags
   2298..2331    -  protein_bind   lox2272: Cre-mediated recombination occurs in the 8-bp core sequence (GGATACTT). lox2272 sites are compatible with each other, but incompatible with loxP or loxN sites (Lee and Saito, 1988). Cre recombinase
   2332..2381    -  intron         β-globin intron (fragment): internally truncated intron from human β-globin
   2382..2415    -  protein_bind   loxP: Cre-mediated recombination occurs in the 8-bp core sequence (GCATACAT). Cre recombinase
   2416..2440    +  misc_feature   MCS (fragment): pBluescript multiple cloning site
   2440..3028    +  misc_feature   WPRE: woodchuck hepatitis virus posttranscriptional regulatory element
   3060..3536    +  polyA_signal   hGH poly(A) signal: human growth hormone polyadenylation signal
   3576..3716    +  repeat_region  AAV2 ITR: inverted terminal repeat of adeno-associated virus serotype 2 inverted
   3721..3772    -  misc_feature   bom (fragment): basis of mobility region from pBR322
   3791..4246    +  rep_origin     f1 ori (sequence partly withheld): f1 bacteriophage origin of replication; arrow indicates direction of (+) strand synthesis
   4247..4296    -  misc_feature   bom (fragment): basis of mobility region from pBR322
   4398..4433    -  CDS            rop (fragment): Rop protein, which maintains plasmids at low copy number; rop
   4528..4632    +  promoter       AmpR promoter: bla
   4633..5493    +  CDS            AmpR: β-lactamase; bla; confers resistance to ampicillin, carbenicillin, and related antibiotics
   5664..6252    +  rep_origin     ori: high-copy-number ColE1/pMB1/pBR322/pUC origin of replication
