[The description below was written by a language model from this plasmid's Addgene catalogue record and pLannotate feature annotations shown in this document.]
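Description:
AG0058 LGA (DIO-mGlp1r-S33W) is a 6.3 kb AAV transfer plasmid for Cre-dependent, neuron-restricted expression of a mutant mouse GLP-1 receptor. It was built in a DIO-type AAV backbone from another laboratory by restriction cloning between AscI and NheI sites, with part of the plasmid derived from commercially synthesized DNA. In bacteria it is maintained by a ColE1/pUC-type origin and selected through the β-lactamase (AmpR) gene. An f1 phage origin is also present. The catalogue lists the plasmid as low copy, although the annotation describes the origin as a high-copy type.

The expression cassette lies between AAV2 inverted terminal repeats, which allow it to be packaged into recombinant AAV particles. The right ITR is annotated in full, whereas only short fragments of the left ITR were detected. The human synapsin I promoter confers neuron-specific transcription. Downstream of it, the roughly 1.5 kb mouse Glp1r coding sequence carries the S33W substitution, an N-terminal FLAG tag and a C-terminal HA tag, and it sits in reverse orientation relative to the promoter. It is flanked by pairs of lox2272 and loxP sites in opposing orientations, forming a double-floxed inverted (DIO/FLEx) switch. In cells expressing Cre, recombination between the compatible sites inverts the insert into the sense orientation, and excision of one site from each pair then locks it there. Cells without Cre therefore should not produce the receptor. A WPRE enhances transcript stability and expression, and a human growth hormone polyadenylation signal terminates the transcript.

The construct is intended for viral delivery of epitope-tagged Glp1r-S33W to genetically defined neuronal populations in Cre-driver mice. The associated publication examines a brain reward circuit inhibited by weight-loss drugs. The record does not state the functional consequence of the S33W change.
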