Addgene plasmid #249036: AG0058 LGA (DIO-mGlp1r-S33W)
Purpose: Expression of Mutant Mouse Glp1r-S33W, Cre dependent under hSyn promoter
Depositing lab: Ali Guler. Depositing organization: University of Virginia. Publication: A Brain Reward Circuit Inhibited By Next-Generation Weight Loss Drugs. Godschall EN, Gungul TB, Sajonia IR, Buyukaksakal AK, Li OD, Ogilvie S, Keeler AB, Tian G, Koita O, Shi Y, Deutsch TCJ, Crook M, Zhang Y, Conley NJ, Webster AN, Calhan OY, Liu W, Akkoub A, Malik K, West KI, Michel-Le S, Karthikeyan A, van Gerven G, Beier KT, Zweifel LS, Patel MK, Campbell JN, Deppmann CD, Guler AD. bioRxiv [Preprint]. 2025 Jun 14:2024.12.12.628169. doi: 10.1101/2024.12.12.628169. PubMed 39763823.
Backbone
  Vector backbone: Roth Addgene #50457
  Backbone manufacturer: Roth Lab
  Backbone size w/o insert (bp): 4813
  Total vector size (bp): 6313
  Vector type: AAV
Growth in bacteria
  Bacterial resistance: Ampicillin, 100 μg/mL
  Growth temperature: 30°C
  Growth strain: NEB Stable
  Copy number: Low Copy
Gene/Insert
  Gene/Insert name: mGlp1r (S33W)
  Species: M. musculus (mouse)
  Insert size (bp): 1500
  Mutation: 33S to 33W
  Promoter: hSyn
  Tag / fusion protein: FLAG (N terminal on insert); HA (C terminal on insert)
  Cloning method: Restriction Enzyme; 5′ cloning site AscI (not destroyed); 3′ cloning site NheI (not destroyed)
  Sequencing primers: 5′ GCCCAGCCGGACCGCACCA; 3′ WPRE-R
Resource information
  A portion of this plasmid was derived from a plasmid made by: Twist Biosciences
Terms and licenses: Academic/Nonprofit Terms; Industry Terms: Not Available to Industry
How to cite: AG0058 LGA (DIO-mGlp1r-S33W) was a gift from Ali Guler (Addgene plasmid # 249036 ; http://n2t.net/addgene:249036 ; RRID:Addgene_249036)
